Addgene plasmid #39388: TAL2030
Depositing lab: Keith Joung. Depositing organization: Massachusetts General Hospital. Publication: FLASH assembly of TALENs for high-throughput genome editing. Reyon D, Tsai SQ, Khayter C, Foden JA, Sander JD, Joung JK. Nat Biotechnol. 2012 Apr 8. doi: 10.1038/nbt.2170. PubMed 22484455.
Backbone
  Vector backbone: JDS74
  Backbone manufacturer: Joung lab (Addgene Plasmid # 32288)
  Backbone size w/o insert (bp): 6447
  Vector type: Mammalian Expression ; T7
Growth in bacteria
  Bacterial resistance: Ampicillin, 100 μg/mL
  Growth temperature: 37°C
  Growth strain: XL1 Blue
  Copy number: High Copy
Gene/Insert
  Gene/Insert name: eGFP-TALEN-16-Left
  Species: H. sapiens (human)
  Insert size (bp): 1130
  Promoter: CMV
  Tag / fusion protein: 3X Flag (N terminal on backbone); WT FOKI (C terminal on backbone)
  Cloning method: Restriction Enzyme; 5′ cloning site BsmBI (destroyed during cloning); 3′ cloning site BsmBI (destroyed during cloning)
  Sequencing primers: 5′ CMV-F
Terms and licenses: Academic/Nonprofit Terms; Industry Terms: Not Available to Industry
Depositor comments: Target binding site: TCAAGGAGGACGG To reduce the chance of recombination in this plasmid, do not grow in liquid culture for more than 12-14 hours. It is strongly recommended that users perform a diagnostic digest to verify this plasmid prior to use. For example, a double digest of the plasmid with BamHI and KpnI should result in two bands at 1.8kb and 5.8kb
How to cite: TAL2030 was a gift from Keith Joung (Addgene plasmid # 39388 ; http://n2t.net/addgene:39388 ; RRID:Addgene_39388)
