[The description below was written by a language model from this plasmid's Addgene catalogue record.]
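Description:
TAL2030 is a mammalian expression plasmid encoding the left-hand monomer of a TALEN pair directed against eGFP (eGFP-TALEN-16-Left). It is built on the JDS74 backbone, a roughly 6.4 kb TALEN expression vector, and is maintained in E. coli as a high-copy plasmid under ampicillin selection. The vector type is listed as mammalian expression with T7, indicating that a T7 promoter is also available, which would typically permit in vitro transcription of the nuclease mRNA. The record does not detail the origin of replication or other backbone elements, and no feature table is provided.

The insert, about 1.1 kb, is an array of TAL effector repeats assembled by the FLASH method and cloned into the backbone through BsmBI sites that were destroyed in the process. BsmBI is a type IIS enzyme, which allows the repeat array to be joined in frame with the flanking backbone-encoded sequences. Those sequences supply an N-terminal 3X FLAG tag for detection and a C-terminal wild-type FokI nuclease domain, and the whole fusion is transcribed from the CMV promoter. Because FokI cleaves as a dimer, this construct is meant to be co-expressed with a matching right-hand TALEN that binds the opposite strand nearby, so that the two nuclease domains come together over the spacer and introduce a double-strand break in the eGFP coding sequence. Although the species field reads human, the named target is the eGFP reporter gene. Such pairs are typically used to measure TALEN activity through disruption of eGFP fluorescence in reporter cells. The depositor notes that the repetitive TAL array is prone to recombination, so verifying the plasmid's integrity before use is advised.
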