>Addgene plasmid #39388 | TAL2030 | depositor partial sequence | sequence record 49690 | TAL2030 sequence 1130 bps
GAACCTGACCCCAGACCAGGTAGTCGCAATCGCGTCACATGACGGGGGAAAGCAAGCCCTGGAAACCGTG
CAAAGGTTGTTGCCGGTCCTTTGTCAAGACCACGGCCTTACACCGGAGCAAGTCGTGGCCATTGCAAGCA
ACATCGGTGGCAAACAGGCTCTTGAGACGGTTCAGAGACTTCTCCCAGTTCTCTGTCAAGCCCACGGGCT
GACTCCCGATCAAGTTGTAGCGATTGCGTCGAACATTGGAGGGAAACAAGCATTGGAGACTGTCCAACGG
CTCCTTCCCGTGTTGTGTCAAGCCCACGGTTTGACGCCTGCACAAGTGGTCGCCATCGCCAACAACAACG
GCGGTAAGCAGGCGCTGGAAACAGTACAGCGCCTGCTGCCTGTACTGTGCCAGGATCATGGACTGACCCC
AGACCAGGTAGTCGCAATCGCGAACAATAATGGGGGAAAGCAAGCCCTGGAAACCGTGCAAAGGTTGTTG
CCGGTCCTTTGTCAAGACCACGGCCTTACACCGGAGCAAGTCGTGGCCATTGCAAGCAACATCGGTGGCA
AACAGGCTCTTGAGACGGTTCAGAGACTTCTCCCAGTTCTCTGTCAAGCCCACGGGCTGACTCCCGATCA
AGTTGTAGCGATTGCGAATAACAATGGAGGGAAACAAGCATTGGAGACTGTCCAACGGCTCCTTCCCGTG
TTGTGTCAAGCCCACGGTTTGACGCCTGCACAAGTGGTCGCCATCGCCAACAACAACGGCGGTAAGCAGG
CGCTGGAAACAGTACAGCGCCTGCTGCCTGTACTGTGCCAGGATCATGGACTGACCCCAGACCAGGTAGT
CGCAATCGCGTCGAACATTGGGGGAAAGCAAGCCCTGGAAACCGTGCAAAGGTTGTTGCCGGTCCTTTGT
CAAGACCACGGCCTTACACCGGAGCAAGTCGTGGCCATTGCATCCCACGACGGTGGCAAACAGGCTCTTG
AGACGGTTCAGAGACTTCTCCCAGTTCTCTGTCAAGCCCACGGGCTGACTCCCGATCAAGTTGTAGCGAT
TGCGAATAACAATGGAGGGAAACAAGCATTGGAGACTGTCCAACGGCTCCTTCCCGTGTTGTGTCAAGCC
CACGGTCTGA
