>Addgene plasmid #39388 | TAL2030 | addgene partial sequence | sequence record 52620 | JDS-TALEN-F 5'-TAGGGGTCGGTAAACAGTGG-3'
TGTGGCGGGTGAGCTTAGGGGGCCTCCGCTCCAGCTCGACACCGGGCAGCTGCTGAAGATCGCGAAGAGA
GGGGGAGTAACAGCGGTAGAGGCAGTGCACGCCTGGCGCAATGCGCTCACCGGGGCCCCCTTGAACCTGA
CCCCAGACCAGGTAGTCGCAATCGCGTCACATGACGGGGGAAAGCAAGCCCTGGAAACCGTGCAAAGGTT
GTTGCCGGTCCTTTGTCAAGACCACGGCCTTACACCGGAGCAAGTCGTGGCCATTGCAAGCAACATCGGT
GGCAAACAGGCTCTTGAGACGGTTCAGAGACTTCTCCCAGTTCTCTGTCAAGCCCACGGGCTGACTCCCG
ATCAAGTTGTAGCGATTGCGTCGAACATTGGAGGGAAACAAGCATTGGAGACTGTCCAACGGCTCCTTCC
CGTGTTGTGTCAAGCCCACGGTTTGACGCCTGCACAAGTGGTCGCCATCGCCAACAACAACGGCGGTAAG
CAGGCGCTGGAAACAGTACAGCGCCTGCTGCCTGTACTGTGCCAGGATCATGGACTGACCCCAGACCAGG
TAGTCGCAATCGCGAACAATAATGGGGGAAAGCAAGCCCTGGAAACCGTGCAAAGGTTGTTGCCGGTCCT
TTGTCAAGACCACGGCCTTACACCGGAGCAAGTCGTGGCCATTGCAAGCAACATCGGTGGCAAACAGGCT
CTTGAGACGGTTCAGAGACTTCTCCCAGTTCTCTGTCAAGCCCACGGGCTGACTCCCGATCAAGTTGTAG
CGATTGCGAATAACAATGGAGGGAAACAAGCATTGGAGACTGTCCAACGGCTCCTTCCCGTGTTGTGTCA
AGCCCACGGTTTGACGCCTGCACAAGTGGTCGCCATCGCCAACAACAACGGCGGTAAGCAGGCGCTGGAA
ACAGTACAGCGCCTGCTGCCTGTACTGTGCCAGGATCATGGACTGACCCCA
